Addgene plasmid #53431: RP78 pUAST Orco mRNA
Purpose: Expresses the full-length Drosophila melanogaster Orco cDNA under Gal4/UAS control
Depositing lab: Leslie Vosshall. Depositing organization: Rockefeller University. Publication: Atypical membrane topology and heteromeric function of Drosophila odorant receptors in vivo. Benton R, Sachse S, Michnick SW, Vosshall LB. PLoS Biol. 2006 Feb;4(2):e20. Epub 2006 Jan 17. 10.1371/journal.pbio.0040020 PubMed 16402857.
Backbone
  Vector backbone: pUAST
  Vector type: Insect Expression
Growth in bacteria
  Bacterial resistance: Ampicillin, 100 μg/mL
  Growth temperature: 37°C
  Growth strain: DH5alpha
  Copy number: Unknown
Gene/Insert
  Gene/Insert name: Orco (alt names: Or83b; Odorant receptor co-receptor)
  Entrez Gene: Orco (a.k.a. Dmel_CG10609, 83A.2, 83b, A45, CG10609, DOR45, DOR83b, DmORCO, DmOrco, DmelOrco, Dmel\CG10609, OR49, OR83B, OR83b, ORCO, Or83b, OrCo, or83b, orco, vainsA)
  Cloning method: Restriction Enzyme; 5′ cloning site EcoRI (not destroyed); 3′ cloning site XhoI (not destroyed)
  Sequencing primers: 5′ pCasper-hs (5'-GCAACTACTGAAATCTGCCAAG-3'); 3′ SV40-splice-R2 (5'-CACAAACAATTAGAATCAGTAG-3')
Terms and licenses: Academic/Nonprofit Terms; Industry Terms: Not Available to Industry
How to cite: RP78 pUAST Orco mRNA was a gift from Leslie Vosshall (Addgene plasmid # 53431 ; http://n2t.net/addgene:53431 ; RRID:Addgene_53431)
