[The description below was written by a language model from this plasmid's Addgene catalogue record.]
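Description:
RP78 pUAST Orco mRNA is an insect expression plasmid built on the pUAST backbone, the standard Drosophila vector for Gal4-dependent transgene expression. It is propagated in E. coli under ampicillin selection; the copy number is not recorded, and no feature table is provided, so the individual backbone elements are not itemised in the record. In general, pUAST places a cloning site downstream of tandem Gal4 upstream activating sequences and a minimal hsp70 promoter, followed by SV40-derived splice and polyadenylation sequences. This is consistent with the listed sequencing primers, which anneal in the heat-shock promoter region and the SV40 splice region. The vector family is also normally flanked by P-element ends and carries a mini-white eye-colour marker for germline transformation of flies, though these parts are not explicitly stated here.

The insert is the full-length Drosophila melanogaster Orco cDNA (formerly Or83b, the odorant receptor co-receptor), cloned between EcoRI at the 5′ end and XhoI at the 3′ end, with both sites retained. No epitope tags or fluorescent fusions are recorded. Because transcription depends on Gal4 binding to the UAS elements, Orco is expressed only in cells or tissues supplied with a Gal4 driver, which gives spatial and temporal control through the choice of driver line. The construct is suited to directed or ectopic expression of the co-receptor in flies. The associated publication concerns the membrane topology and heteromeric function of Drosophila odorant receptors in vivo.
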