>Addgene plasmid #53431 | RP78 pUAST Orco mRNA | addgene partial sequence | sequence record 93580 | pCasper-hs 5'-GCAACTACTGAAATCTGCCAAG-3'
GGAATTGGGAATTCGGCACGAGCTGGTTCCGGAAAGCCTCATATCTCGTATCTTAAAGTATCCCGGTTAA
GCCTTAAAGAGTGAAATGATTGCCTAGACGATTGCTGCATTACTGGCACTCAATTAACCCAAGTGTACCA
GACAACAATTACATTTGTATTTTTAAAGTTCAATAGCAAGGATGACAACCTCGATGCAGCCGAGCAAGTA
CACGGGCCTGGTCGCCGACCTGATGCCCAACATCCGGGCGATGAAGTACTCCGGCCTGTTCATGCACAAC
TTCACGGGCGGCAGTGCCTTCATGAAGAAGGTGTACTCCTCCGTGCACCTGGTGTTCCTCCTCATGCAGT
TCACCTTCATCCTGGTCAACATGGCCCTGAACGCCGAGGAGGTCAACGAGCTGTCGGGCAACACGATCAC
GACCCTCTTCTTCACCCACTGCATCACGAAGTTTATCTACCTGGCTGTTAACCAGAAGAATTTCTACAGA
ACATTGAATATATGGAACCAGGTGAACACGCATCCCTTGTTCGCCGAGTCGGATGCTCGTTACCATTCGA
TCGCACTGGCGAAGATGAGGAAGCTGTTCTTTCTGGTGATGCTGACCACAGTCGCCTCGGCCACCGCCTG
GACCACGATCACCTTCTTTGGCGACAGCGTAAAAATGGTGGTGGACCATGAGACGAACTCCAGCATCCCG
GTGGAGATACCCCGGCTGCCGATTAAGTCCTTCTACCCGTGGAACGCCAGCCACGGCATGTTCTACATGA
TCAGCTTTGCCTTTCAGATCTACTACGTGCTCTTCTCGATGATCCACTCCAATCTATGCGACGTGATG
