>Addgene plasmid #53431 | RP78 pUAST Orco mRNA | addgene partial sequence | sequence record 93581 | SV40-splice-R2 5'-CACAAACAATTAGAATCAGTAG-3'
CTTAAAAATTTTATATTTACCTTAGAGCTTTAAATCTCTGTAGGTAGTTTGTCCAATTATGTCACACCAC
AGAAGTAAGGTTCCTTCACAAAGATCCTCTAGAGGTACCCTCGAGTTTTTTTTTTTTTTTTTTTTCACTA
CACATTTATTTAGTTTGCATCTTGAGTTTACATTAAAAGCTCTACGCGTGTACAAAATCGATAAGTATTT
GCAGGCTTCTATGTGCCCCAGAATGTCTCCATTATGCCCCACGAGGCTCGCTCGTCGCAGGTATAAAATA
TATAATTTGCGTTATAATTGCTCTGTGATATTGCTGGTTGCACAGTGCGGAGGGGGCAAGGGGCGGTAGG
TGGCTTCTTGGCATTCGCTTTTCTGGTACAAAAATCCATCAGCTTCGCAGCAACTTACTTGAGCTGCACC
AGCACCATAAAGTAGGTGACGACGGCACCCAGAACCGAAGCAAACAAATCCAGGGAGACGGTGAAGAATT
TCGCTCCCGATATGCTCATCGCCTTCTGGCACTGCTGGCACACGATCTGGACGAAGGTCTTGGCCTCCTC
GGAGCCATCGTACCAGTGGCACGAGTAGGCGGCCTCCATGACGGATGAACTCTCTTCAATCAGACGATTG
CCAAAGATGCAAAAGTGGAACACCTGGGCCAGCGCGTATCCTAGGTATCCGACGACTGTGAAGGCGTAGA
CATTCACTCCGTTGATTTTGGTGGCCTGGTATGCCAGCAGGGTCAGCTTGATGGTCGAGGTCAGCATGTG
GAGGAGGAGGGCGGCTCCGTAAGTATCGCCGATGGCAGCCACCAGTCGCACCACGTGCTTGTGCCGCTCG
ACCCAGTACTTGATGGCACTGCGCACCATCATCTCCTGCTTTTTGGTCAGCCCGTTGGG
